>Addgene plasmid #89113 | pcDNA3myc-PR-LBD | addgene partial sequence | sequence record 175325 | Addgene Partial NGS Result
AAGTACCTTCTGAGGCGGAAAGAACCAGCCGGATCCCCGGGTACCGAGCTCGAATTGGGAGCTCGGATCG
ATAATGCATCCGAGCTCTAGAGGGCCCTATTCTATAGTGTCACCTAAATGCTAGAGCTCGCTGATCAGCC
TCGACTGTGCCTTCTAGTTGCCAGCCATCTGTTGTTTGCCCCTCCCCCGTGCCTTCCTTGACCCTGGAAG
GTGCCACTCCCACTGTCCTTTCCTAATAAAATGAGGAAATTGCATCGCATTGTCTGAGTAGGTGTCATTC
TATTCTGGGGGGTGGGGTGGGGCAGGACAGCAAGGGGGAGGATTGGGAAGACAATAGCAGGCATGCTGGG
GATGCGGTGGGCTCTATGGCTTCTGAGGCGGAAAGAACCAGCTGGGGCTCTAGGGGGTATCCCC
[124 nt withheld, positions 415-538]
C
[91 nt withheld, positions 540-630]
A
[49 nt withheld, positions 632-680]
CCTTTGACGTTGGAGTCCACGTTCTTT
[37 nt withheld, positions 708-744]
ACCCTATCTCGGTCTATTCTTTTGATTTATAAGGGATTTTGCCGATTTCGGCCTATTGGTTAAAAAATGA
GCTGATTTAACAAAAATTTAACGCGAATTAATTCTGTGGAATGTGTGTCAGTTAGGGTGTGGAAAGTCCC
CAGGCTCCCCAGCAGGCAGAAGTATGCAAAGCATGCATCTCAATTAGTCAGCAACCAGGTGTGGAAAGTC
CCCAGGCTCCCCAGCAGGCAGAAGTATGCAAAGCATGCATCTCAATTAGTCAGCAACCATAGTCCCGCCC
CTAACTCCGCCCATCCCGCCCCTAACTCCGCCCAGTTCCGCCCATTCTCCGCCCCATGGCTGACTAATTT
TTTTTATTTATGCAGAGGCCGAGGCCGCCTCTGCCTCTGAGCTATTCCAGAAGTAGTGAGGAGGCTTTTT
TGGAGGCCTAGGCTTTTGCAAAAAGCTCCCGGGAGCTTGTATATCCATTTTCGGATCTGATCAAGAGACA
GGATGAGGATCGTTTCGCATGATTGAACAAGATGGATTGCACGCAGGTTCTCCGGCCGCTTGGGTGGAGA
GGCTATTCGGCTATGACTGGGCACAACAGACAATCGGCTGCTCTGATGCCGCCGTGTTCCGGCTGTCAGC
GCAGGGGCGCCCGGTTCTTTTTGTCAAGACCGACCTGTCCGGTGCCCTGAATGAACTGCAGGACGAGGCA
GCGCGGCTATCGTGGCTGGCCACGACGGGCGTTCCTTGCGCAGCTGTGCTCGACGTTGTCACTGAAGCGG
GAAGGGACTGGCTGCTATTGGGCGAAGTGCCGGGGCAGGATCTCCTGTCATCTCACCTTGCTCCTGCCGA
GAAAGTATCCATCATGGCTGATGCAATGCGGCGGCTGCATACGCTTGATCCGGCTACCTGCCCATTCGAC
CACCAAGCGAAACATCGCATCGAGCGAGCACGTACTCGGATGGAAGCCGGTCTTGTCGATCAGGATGATC
TGGACGAAGAGCATCAGGGGCTCGCGCCAGCCGAACTGTTCGCCAGGCTCAAGGCGCGCATGCCCGACGG
CGAGGATCTCGTCGTGACCCATGGCGATGCCTGCTTGCCGAATATCATGGTGGAAAATGGCCGCTTTTCT
GGATTCATCGACTGTGGCCGGCTGGGTGTGGCGGACCGCTATCAGGACATAGCGTTGGCTACCCGTGATA
TTGCTGAAGAGCTTGGCGGCGAATGGGCTGACCGCTTCCTCGTGCTTTACGGTATCGCCGCTCCCGATTC
GCAGCGCATCGCCTTCTATCGCCTTCTTGACGAGTTCTTCTGAGCGGGACTCTGGGGTTCGAAATGACCG
ACCAAGCGACGCCCAACCTGCCATCACGAGATTTCGATTCCACCGCCGCCTTCTATGAAAGGTTGGGCTT
CGGAATCGTTTTCCGGGACGCCGGCTGGATGATCCTCCAGCGCGGGGATCTCATGCTGGAGTTCTTCGCC
CACCCCAACTTGTTTATTGCAGCTTATAATGGTTACAAATAAAGCAATAGCATCACAAATTTCACAAATA
AAGCATTTTTTTCACTGCATTCTAGTTGTGGTTTGTCCAAACTCATCAATGTATCTTATCATGTCTGTAT
ACCGTCGACCTCTAGCTAGAGCTTGGCGTAATCATGGTCATAGCTGTTTCCTGTGTGAAATTGTTATCCG
CTCACAATTCCACACAACATACGAGCCGGAAGCATAAAGTGTAAAGCCTGGGGTGCCTAATGAGTGAGCT
AACTCACATTAATTGCGTTGCGCTCACTGCCCGCTTTCCAGTCGGGAAACCTGTCGTGCCAGCTGCATTA
ATGAATCGGCCAACGCGCGGGGAGAGGCGGTTTGCGTATTGGGCGCTCTTCCGCTTCCTCGCTCACTGAC
TCGCTGCGCTCGGTCGTTCGGCTGCGGCGAGCGGTATCAGCTCACTCAAAGGCGGTAATACGGTTATCCA
CAGAATCAGGGGATAACGCAGGAAAGAACATGTGAGCAAAAGGCCAGCAAAAGGCCAGGAACCGTAAAAA
GGCCGCGTTGCTGGCGTTTTTCCATAGGCTCCGCCCCCCTGACGAGCATCACAAAAATCGACGCTCAAGT
CAGAGGTGGCGAAACCCGACAGGACTATAAAGATACCAGGCGTTTCCCCCTGGAAGCTCCCTCGTGCGCT
CTCCTGTTCCGACCCTGCCGCTTACCGGATACCTGTCCGCCTTTCTCCCTTCGGGAAGCGTGGCGCTTTC
TCATAGCTCACGCTGTAGGTATCTCAGTTCGGTGTAGGTCGTTCGCTCCAAGCTGGGCTGTGTGCACGAA
CCCCCCGTTCAGCCCGACCGCTGCGCCTTATCCGGTAACTATCGTCTTGAGTCCAACCCGGTAAGACACG
ACTTATCGCCACTGGCAGCAGCCACTGGTAACAGGATTAGCAGAGCGAGGTATGTAGGCGGTGCTACAGA
GTTCTTGAAGTGGTGGCCTAACTACGGCTACACTAGAAGAACAGTATTTGGTATCTGCGCTCTGCTGAAG
CCAGTTACCTTCGGAAAAAGAGTTGGTAGCTCTTGATCCGGCAAACAAACCACCGCTGGTAGCGGTGGTT
TTTTTGTTTGCAAGCAGCAGATTACGCGCAGAAAAAAAGGATCTCAAGAAGATCCTTTGATCTTTTCTAC
GGGGTCTGACGCTCAGTGGAACGAAAACTCACGTTAAGGGATTTTGGTCATGAGATTATCAAAAAGGATC
TTCACCTAGATCCTTTTAAATTAAAAATGAAGTTTTAAATCAATCTAAAGTATATATGAGTAAACTTGGT
CTGACAGTTACCAATGCTTAATCAGTGAGGCACCTATCTCAGCGATCTGTCTATTTCGTTCATCCATAGT
TGCCTGACTCCCCGTCGTGTAGATAACTACGATACGGGAGGGCTTACCATCTGGCCCCAGTGCTGCAATG
ATACCGCGAGACCCACGCTCACCGGCTCCAGATTTATCAGCAATAAACCAGCCAGCCGGAAGGGCCGAGC
GCAGAAGTGGTCCTGCAACTTTATCCGCCTCCATCCAGTCTATTAATTGTTGCCGGGAAGCTAGAGTAAG
TAGTTCGCCAGTTAATAGTTTGCGCAACGTTGTTGCCATTGCTACAGGCATCGTGGTGTCACGCTCGTCG
TTTGGTATGGCTTCATTCAGCTCCGGTTCCCAACGATCAAGGCGAGTTACATGATCCCCCATGTTGTGCA
AAAAAGCGGTTAGCTCCTTCGGTCCTCCGATCGTTGTCAGAAGTAAGTTGGCCGCAGTGTTATCACTCAT
GGTTATGGCAGCACTGCATAATTCTCTTACTGTCATGCCATCCGTAAGATGCTTTTCTGTGACTGGTGAG
TACTCAACCAAGTCATTCTGAGAATAGTGTATGCGGCGACCGAGTTGCTCTTGCCCGGCGTCAATACGGG
ATAATACCGCGCCACATAGCAGAACTTTAAAAGTGCTCATCATTGGAAAACGTTCTTCGGGGCGAAAACT
CTCAAGGATCTTACCGCTGTTGAGATCCAGTTCGATGTAACCCACTCGTGCACCCAACTGATCTTCAGCA
TCTTTTACTTTCACCAGCGTTTCTGGGTGAGCAAAAACAGGAAGGCAAAATGCCGCAAAAAAGGGAATAA
GGGCGACACGGAAATGTTGAATACTCATACTCTTCCTTTTTCAATATTATTGAAGCATTTATCAGGGTTA
TTGTCTCATGAGCGGATACATATTTGAATGTATTTAGAAAAATAAACAAATAGGGGTTCCGCGCACATTT
CCCCGAAAAGTGCCACCTGACGTCGACGGATCGGGAGATCTCCCGATCCCCTATGGTGCACTCTCAGTAC
AATCTGCTCTGATGCCGCATAGTTAAGCCAGTATCTGCTCCCTGCTTGTGTGTTGGAGGTCGCTGAGTAG
TGCGCGAGCAAAATTTAAGCTACAACAAGGCAAGGCTTGACCGACAATTGCATGAAGAATCTGCTTAGGG
TTAGGCGTTTTGCGCTGCTTCGCGATGTACGGGCCAGATATACGCGTTGACATTGATTATTGACTAGTTA
TTAATAGTAATCAATTACGGGGTCATTAGTTCATAGCCCATATATGGAGTTCCGCGTTACATAACTTACG
GTAAATGGCCCGCCTGGCTGACCGCCCAACGACCCCCGCCCATTGACGTCAATAATGACGTATGTTCCCA
TAGTAACGCCAATAGGGACTTTCCATTGACGTCAATGGGTGGAGTATTTACGGTAAACTGCCCACTTGGC
AGTACATCAAGTGTATCATATGCCAAGTACGCCCCCTATTGACGTCAATGACGGTAAATGGCCCGCCTGG
CATTATGCCCAGTACATGACCTTATGGGACTTTCCTACTTGGCAGTACATCTACGTATTAGTCATCGCTA
TTACCATGGTGATGCGGTTTTGGCAGTACATCAATGGGCGTGGATAGCGGTTTGACTCACGGGGATTTCC
AAGTCTCCACCCCATTGACGTCAATGGGAGTTTGTTTTGGCACCAAAATCAACGGGACTTTCCAAAATGT
CGTAACAACTCCGCCCCATTGACGCAAATGGGCGGTAGGCGTGTACGGTGGGAGGTCTATATAAGCAGAG
CTCTCTGGCTAACTAGAGAACCCACTGCTTACTGGCTTATCGAAATTAATACGACTCACTATAGGGAGAC
CCAAGCTATGGAGCAAAAGCTCATCTCAGAGGAAGATCTGGAATTCCCGGGGATCCGTCGACATATGGTC
CTTGGAGGTCGAAAATTTAAAAAGTTCAATAAAGTCAGAGTTGTGAGAGCACTGGATGCTGTTGCTCTCC
CACAGCCAGTGGGCGTTCCAAATGAAAGCCAAGCCCTAAGCCAGAGATTCACTTTTTCACCAGGTCAAGA
CATACAGTTGATTCCACCACTGATCAACCTGTTAATGAGCATTGAACCAGATGTGATCTATGCAGGACAT
GACAACACAAAACCTGACACCTCCAGTTCTTTGCTGACAAGTCTTAATCAACTAGGCGAGAGGCAACTTC
TTTCAGTAGTCAAGTGGTCTAAATCATTGCCAGGTTTTCGAAACTTACATATTGATGACCAGATAACTCT
CATTCAGTATTCTTGGATGAGCTTAATGGTGTTTGGTCTAGGATGGAGATCCTACAAACACGTCAGTGGG
CAGATGCTGTATTTTGCACCTGATCTAATACTAAATGAACAGCGGATGAAAGAATCATCATTCTATTCAT
TATGCCTTACCATGTGGCAGATCCCACAGGAGTTTGTCAAGCTTCAAGTTAGCCAAGAAGAGTTCCTCTG
TATGAAAGTATTGTTACTTCTTAATACAATTCCTTTGGAAGGGCTACGAAGTCAAACCCAGTTTGAGGAG
ATGAGGTCAAGCTACATTAGAGAGCTCATCAAGGCAATTGGTTTGAGGCAAAAAGGAGTTGTGTCGAGCT
CACAGCGTTTCTATCAACTTACAAAACTTCTTGATAACTTGCATGATCTTGTCAAACAACTTCATCTGTA
CTGCTTGAATACATTTATCCAGTCCCGGGCACTGAGTGTTGAATTTCCAGAAATGATGTCTGAAGTTATT
GCTGCACAATTACCCAAGATATTGGCAGGGATGGTGAAACCCCTTCTCTTTCATAAAAAGTGAATGTCAT
CTTTTTCTTTTAAAGAATTAAATTTTGTGG
