[The description below was written by a language model from this plasmid's Addgene catalogue record.]
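Description:
pcDNA3myc-PR-LBD is a mammalian expression plasmid built on the pcDNA3-myc backbone, a pcDNA3 derivative that supplies an N-terminal myc epitope tag upstream of the cloning site. It is propagated in E. coli as a high-copy plasmid under ampicillin selection. No feature table accompanies the record, so other backbone elements (the bacterial origin, polyadenylation signal, or any mammalian selection marker) are not explicitly documented here, although pcDNA3-family vectors generally carry such parts.

The insert encodes a fragment of the human progesterone receptor (PGR, also known as NR3C3 or PR) comprising amino acid residues 632-933, which the record designates as the ligand binding domain. It was placed between EcoRI and XbaI sites, both of which remain intact, so the fragment can be excised or exchanged. Transcription is driven by the CMV promoter, a strong constitutive promoter suited to transient expression in a wide range of mammalian cell lines. The resulting protein is a myc-tagged PR ligand binding domain, and the tag allows detection by immunoblotting or immunofluorescence and recovery by immunoprecipitation without needing a receptor-specific antibody.

The stated purpose is mammalian expression of this isolated domain. Expressing the ligand binding domain separately from the N-terminal and DNA-binding regions is typically useful for examining hormone-dependent protein-protein interactions, such as coregulator binding. The associated publication concerns the interaction of melanoma antigen-A11 with the androgen receptor, which suggests that this construct was used in studies of steroid receptor coregulator interactions, though the record does not detail the specific experiments.
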