Addgene plasmid #89113: pcDNA3myc-PR-LBD
Purpose: mammalian expression of human progesterone receptor ligand binding domain amino acid residues 632-933 with N-terminal myc tag
Depositing lab: Elizabeth Wilson. Depositing organization: University of North Carolina at Chapel Hill. Publication: Gain in transcriptional activity by primate-specific coevolution of melanoma antigen-A11 and its interaction site in androgen receptor. Liu Q, Su S, Blackwelder AJ, Minges JT, Wilson EM. J Biol Chem. 2011 Aug 26;286(34):29951-63. doi: 10.1074/jbc.M111.244715. Epub 2011 Jul 5. PubMed 21730049.
Backbone
  Vector backbone: pcDNA3-myc
  Vector type: Mammalian Expression
Growth in bacteria
  Bacterial resistance: Ampicillin, 100 μg/mL
  Growth temperature: 37°C
  Growth strain: DH5alpha
  Copy number: High Copy
Gene/Insert
  Gene/Insert name: human progesterone receptor ligand binding domain
  Species: H. sapiens (human)
  Mutation: contains Ligand Binding Domain (632-933)
  Entrez Gene: PGR (a.k.a. NR3C3, PR)
  Promoter: CMV
  Tag / fusion protein: myc (N terminal on backbone)
  Cloning method: Restriction Enzyme; 5′ cloning site EcoRI (not destroyed); 3′ cloning site XbaI (not destroyed)
  Sequencing primers: 5′ CMV-F
Terms and licenses: Academic/Nonprofit Terms; Industry Terms: Not Available to Industry
How to cite: pcDNA3myc-PR-LBD was a gift from Elizabeth Wilson (Addgene plasmid # 89113 ; http://n2t.net/addgene:89113 ; RRID:Addgene_89113)
